>Addgene plasmid #107842 | pHBS1138 [IBB-GFP-mCherry3E]-[BFP-P2A-TDP43 ∆NTD] | depositor full sequence | sequence record 203720 | pHBS1138 [IBB-GFP-mCherry3E]-[BFP-P2A-TDP43  ∆NTD] sequence 9340 bps
CGAGTTCATAAGAGAAGAGGGACAGCTATGACTGGGAGTAGTCAGGAGAGGAGGAAAAATCTGGCTAGTA
AAACATGTAAGGAAAATTTTAGGGATGTTAAAGAAAAAAATAACACAAAACAAAATATAAAAAAAATCTA
ACCTCAAGTCAAGGCTTTTCTATGGAATAAGGAATGGACAGCAGGGGGCTGTTTCATATACTGATGACCT
CTTTATAGCCACCTTTGTTCATGGCAGCCAGCATATGGCATATGTTGCCAAACTCTAAACCAAATACTCA
TTCTGATGTTTTAAATGATTTGCCCTCCCATATGTCCTTCCGAGTGAGAGACACAAAAAATTCCCACACA
CTATTGCAATGAAAATAAATTTCCTTTATTACCCAGAAGTCAGATGCTCAAGGGGCTTCATGATGTCCCC
ATAATTTTTGGCAGAGGGAAAAAGATCTCAGTGGTATTTGTGAGCCAGGGCATTGGCCACACCAGCCACC
ACCTTCTGATAGGCAGCCTGCACCTGAGGAGTGAATTCTTTGCCAAAATGATGAGACAGCACAACAACCA
GCACGTTGCCCAGGAGCTGTAGGAAAAAGAAGAAGGCATGAACATGGTTAGCAGAGGGGCCCGGTTTGGA
CTCAGAGTATTTTATCCTCATCTCAAACAGTGTATATCATTGTAACCATAAAGAGAAAGGCAGGATGATT
ACCAGGATGTAGTTGTTTCTACCAATAAGAATATTTCCACGCCAGCCAGAATTTATATGCAGAAATATTC
TACCTTATCATTTAATTATAACAATTGTTCTCTAAAACTGTGCTGAAGTACAATATAATTACCCTGATTG
CCTTGAAAAAAAAGTGATTAGAGAAAGTACTTACAATCTGACAAATAAACGAAAGTGAATTTAAAAATTC
GTTACAAATGCAAGCTAAAGTTTAACGAAAAAAGTTACAGAAAATGAAAAGAAAATAAGAGGAGACAATG
GTTGTCAACAGAGTAGAAAGTGAAAGAAACAAAATTATCATGAGGGTCCATGGTGATACAAGGGACATCT
TCCCATTCTAAACAACACCCTGAAAACTTTGCCCCCTCCATATAACATGAATTTTTCAATAGCGAAAAAG
AAAGAACAATCAAGGGTCCCCAAACTCACCCTGAAGTTCTCAGTCTAGAGGAGGATCAACCACTTTGTAC
AAGAAAGCTGAAGCTAGTTTACTTGTACAGCTCGTCCATGCCGCCGGTGGAGTGGCGGCCCTCGGCGCGT
TCGTACTGTTCCACGATGGTGTAGTCCTCGTTGTGGGAGGTGATGTCCAACTTGATGTTGACGTTGTAGG
CGCCGGGCAGCTGCACGGGCTTCTTGGCCTTGTAGGTGGTCTTGACCTCAGCGTCGTAGTGGCCGCCGTC
CTTCAGCTTCAGCCTCTGCTTGATCTCGCCCTTCAGGGCGCCGTCCTCGGGGTACATCCGCTCGGAGGAG
GCCTCCCAGCCCATGGTCTTCTTCTGCATTACGGGGCCGTCGGAGGGGAAGTTGGTGCCGCGCAGCTTCA
CCTTGTAGATGAACTCGCCGTCCTGCAGGGAGGAGTCCTGGGTCACGGTCACCACGCCGCCGTCCTCGAA
GTTCATCACGCGCTCCCACTTGAAGCCCTCGGGGAAGGACAGCTTCAAGTAGTCGGGGATGTCGGCGGGG
TGCTTCACGTAGGCCTTGGAGCCGTACATGAACTGAGGGGACAGGATGTCCCAGGCGAAGGGCAGGGGGC
CACCCTTGGTCACCTTCAGCTTGGCGGTCTGGGTGCCCTCGTAGGGGCGGCCCTGAGGAAAAAAAAGGAA
AGGGCATGCTCGCCATGTGCAAGATACAGTGTTGAATGTGGTGCAAAATATAAAGATGTGGAAGAAAAAG
CCACTGAAAATAATATGAGGAAATAAAAAACTAGAGTAAATTATCAGTGGAACAATTTCTATTATACAAG
ACACTACACCCATACATTCTCCTAATGCTCATGTAAGAATTTCTCCAAAAATACCTTCCAGCACTACAAA
CTAGAAAAAAAAAGAGACATGGACACCAAATTAAGTTCTTAATAGTGAAGAACAAAAGAACTACCTTGCC
TGCTCCAGTGGATCCAGCAACCGCCAACAACTGTCCTCTTTCTATCTTGAAATTAATATCTTTCAGGACA
GGAGTACCAAGAAGTGAGAAATTACTGAAGAAGAGGCTGTCATCACCATTAGAAGTTTTTCTATTGTTAT
TGTTTTGTTTTGCTTTCTCAAATTATTCCCCAAATCCCTGTTAAAAAAAAACACACACACACACACACAC
ACACACATCAAAAATAAAAGATGAGTTTGTCAGATATTTTCAATAGATGCTTGTTTTATGTACCATACTC
ACCTCGCCCTCGCCCTCGATCTCGAACTCGTGGCCGTTCACGGAGCCCTCCATGTGCACCTTGAAGCGCA
TGAACTCCTTGATGATGGCCATGTTATCCTCCTCGCCCTTGCTGGTTCCGGTGCCTCCACTTTCATCTTC
ACCTTTAGTGATACCGGCTGCCGTCACGAACTCCTTCAGGACCATGTGATCGCGCTTCTCGTTCGGGTCT
TTGCTCAGCGTGGTCTGGGTGCTCAGATAGTGGTTGTCCGGCAGGCGCACCGGGCCGTCGCCGATCGGGG
TGTTCTGCTGTTTGTGGTCGGCTTCCTGCTGGCTGCCGTCCTCAACGTTGTGGCGGATCTTGAAGTTAGC
CTTGATGCCGTTCTTCTGCTTGTCGGCTTCGATACGGACGTTGTGGCTGTTGTGGTTGTACTCCAGCTTG
TGACCCAGGATGTTGCCGTCCTCCTTGAAGTCGTTGCCCTTCAGCTCGATGCGGTTCACCAGGGTGTCGC
CCTCGAACTTCACCTCCGCGCGGGTCTTGTAGGTGCCGTCGTCCTTGAACTCGATGGTGCGCTCCTGGAC
GTAGCCTTCCGGCATGGCGGACTTGAAGAAGTCGTGACGCTTCATGTGGTCCGGGTAGCGGCTGAAGCAC
TGCACGCCGTAGGTCAGGGTGGTCACGAGGGTCGGCCACGGCACCGGCAGCTTGCCGGTGGTGCAGATGA
ACTTCAGGGTCAGCTTGCCCTCGGTGGCATCGCCCTCGCCCTCGCCACGCACGCTGAACTTGTGGCCGTT
TACGTCGCCGTCCAGCTCGACTTTGATAGGCACAGTACCTGTAAATAGTTCCTCTCCTTTACTGGTACCA
TCATCAGGGAATGAGCTTACATTTCTCCTCTTCAGCATCTGGTCATCCTTCTTAGCTTTCCTCAGCTCCA
CATTGACCTCTATTCTGCGACGCCTCATTTCTGTACTGTCTTTTCCCTTGTTCTTGAATCTGTGAAGACG
GGCAGCTGGTGTATTAGCATTCTCGTTGGTGGATCCCATGGTGGCACCGGCCGGTGAATTCTCCAGGCGA
TCTGACGGTTCACTAAACGAGCTCTGCTTATATAGGCCTCCCACCGTACACGCCACCTCGACATACTCGA
GTAGTTATTAATAGTAATCAATTACGGGGTCATTAGTTCATAGCCCATATATGGAGTTCCGCGTTACATA
ACTTACGGTAAATGGCCCGCCTGGCTGACCGCCCAACGACCCCCGCCCATTGACGTCAATAATGACGTAT
GTTCCCATAGTAACGCCAATAGGGACTTTCCATTGACGTCAATGGGTGGAGTATTTACGGTAAACTGCCC
ACTTGGCAGTACATCAAGTGTATCATATGCCAAGTACGCCCCCTATTGACGTCAATGACGGTAAATGGCC
CGCCTGGCATTATGCCCAGTACATGACCTTATGGGACTTTCCTACTTGGCAGTACATCTACGTATTAGTC
ATCGCTATTACCATGGTGATGCGGTTTTGGCAGTACATCAATGGGCGTGGATAGCGGTTTGACTCACGGG
GATTTCCAAGTCTCCACCCCATTGACGTCAATGGGAGTTTGTTTTGGCACCAAAATCAACGGGACTTTCC
AAAATGTCGTAACAACTCCGCCCCATTGACGCAAATGGGCGGTAGGCGTGTACGGTGGGAGGTCTATATA
AGCAGAGCTGGTTTAGTGAACCGTCAGATCCGCTAGGGATCCTCTAGTCAGCTGACGCGTTACCACCGGT
GCCACCATGGGAAGCGAGCTGATTAAGGAGAACATGCACATGAAGCTGTACATGGAGGGCACCGTGGACA
ACCATCACTTCAAGTGCACATCCGAGGGCGAAGGCAAGCCCTACGAGGGCACCCAGACCATGAGAATCAA
GGTGGTCGAGGGCGGCCCTCTCCCCTTCGCCTTCGACATCCTGGCTACTAGCTTCCTCTACGGCAGCAAG
ACCTTCATCAACCACACCCAGGGCATCCCCGACTTCTTCAAGCAGTCCTTCCCTGAGGGCTTCACATGGG
AGAGAGTCACCACATACGAAGACGGGGGCGTGCTGACCGCTACCCAGGACACCAGCCTCCAGGACGGCTG
CCTCATCTACAACGTCAAGATCAGAGGGGTGAACTTCACATCCAACGGCCCTGTGATGCAGAAGAAAACA
CTCGGCTGGGAGGCCTTCACCGAGACGCTGTACCCCGCTGACGGCGGCCTGGAAGGCAGAAACGACATGG
CCCTGAAGCTCGTGGGCGGGAGCCATCTGATCGCAAACGCCAAGACCACATATAGATCCAAGAAACCCGC
TAAGAACCTCAAGATGCCTGGCGTCTACTATGTGGACTACAGACTGGAAAGAATCAAGGAGGCCAACAAC
GAGACCTACGTCGAGCAGCACGAGGTGGCAGTGGCCAGATACTGCGACCTCCCTAGCAAACTGGGGCACA
AGCTTAATTCCGGACTCAGATCTCGAGCTCAAGCTTCGAATTCTGCAGTCGACGGTACCGCGGGCCCGGG
ATCCACCGGATCTAGAGGAGGAAGCGGAGCTACTAACTTCAGCCTGCTGAAGCAGGCTGGAGACGTGGAG
GAGAACCCTGGACCTATGACATCCGATTTAATAGTGTTGGGTCTCCCATGGAAAACAACCGAACAGGACC
TGAAAGAGTATTTTAGTACCTTTGGAGAAGTTCTTATGGTGCAGGTCAAGAAAGATCTTAAGACTGGTCA
TTCAAAGGGGTTTGGCTTTGTTCGTTTTACGGAATATGAAACACAAGTGAAAGTAATGTCACAGCGACAT
ATGATAGATGGACGATGGTGTGACTGCAAACTTCCTAATTCTAAGCAAAGCCAAGATGAGCCTTTGAGAA
GCAGAAAAGTGTTTGTGGGGCGCTGTACAGAGGACATGACTGAGGATGAGCTGCGGGAGTTCTTCTCTCA
GTACGGGGATGTGATGGATGTCTTCATCCCCAAGCCATTCAGGGCCTTTGCCTTTGTTACATTTGCAGAT
GATCAGATTGCGCAGTCTCTTTGTGGAGAGGACTTGATCATTAAAGGAATCAGCGTTCATATATCCAATG
CCGAACCTAAGCACAATAGCAATAGACAGTTAGAAAGAAGTGGAAGATTTGGTGGTAATCCAGGTGGCTT
TGGGAATCAGGGTGGATTTGGTAATAGCAGAGGGGGTGGAGCTGGTTTGGGAAACAATCAAGGTAGTAAT
ATGGGTGGTGGGATGAACTTTGGTGCGTTCAGCATTAATCCAGCCATGATGGCTGCCGCCCAGGCAGCAC
TACAGAGCAGTTGGGGTATGATGGGCATGTTAGCCAGCCAGCAGAACCAGTCAGGCCCATCGGGTAATAA
CCAAAACCAAGGCAACATGCAGAGGGAGCCAAACCAGGCCTTCGGTTCTGGAAATAACTCTTATAGTGGC
TCTAATTCTGGTGCAGCAATTGGTTGGGGATCAGCATCCAATGCAGGGTCGGGCAGTGGTTTTAATGGAG
GCTTTGGCTCAAGCATGGATTCTAAGTCTTCTGGCTGGGGAATGTAGACCCAGCTTTCTTGTACAAAGTG
GTTGATCCTCTACTAGTAAGCTTGCATGCGATATCTCTAGACTGAGAACTTCAGGGTGAGTTTGGGGACC
CTTGATTGTTCTTTCTTTTTCGCTATTGAAAAATTCATGTTATATGGAGGGGGCAAAGTTTTCAGGGTGT
TGTTTAGAATGGGAAGATGTCCCTTGTATCACCATGGACCCTCATGATAATTTTGTTTCTTTCACTTTCT
ACTCTGTTGACAACCATTGTCTCCTCTTATTTTCTTTTCATTTTCTGTAACTTTTTTCGTTAAACTTTAG
CTTGCATTTGTAACGAATTTTTAAATTCACTTTCGTTTATTTGTCAGATTGTAAGTACTTTCTCTAATCA
CTTTTTTTTCAAGGCAATCAGGGTAATTATATTGTACTTCAGCACAGTTTTAGAGAACAATTGTTATAAT
TAAATGATAAGGTAGAATATTTCTGCATATAAATTCTGGCTGGCGTGGAAATATTCTTATTGGTAGAAAC
AACTACATCCTGGTAATCATCCTGCCTTTCTCTTTATGGTTACAATGATATACACTGTTTGAGATGAGGA
TAAAATACTCTGAGTCCAAACCGGGCCCCTCTGCTAACCATGTTCATGCCTTCTTCTTTTTCCTACAGCT
CCTGGGCAACGTGCTGGTTGTTGTGCTGTCTCATCATTTTGGCAAAGAATTCACTCCTCAGGTGCAGGCT
GCCTATCAGAAGGTGGTGGCTGGTGTGGCCAATGCCCTGGCTCACAAATACCACTGAGATCTTTTTCCCT
CTGCCAAAAATTATGGGGACATCATGAAGCCCCTTGAGCATCTGACTTCTGGGTAATAAAGGAAATTTAT
TTTCATTGCAATAGTGTGTGGGAATTTTTTGTGTCTCTCACTCGGAAGGACATATGGGAGGGCAAATCAT
TTAAAACATCAGAATGAGTATTTGGTTTAGAGTTTGGCAACATATGCCATATGCTGGCTGCCATGAACAA
AGGTGGCTATAAAGAGGTCATCAGTATATGAAACAGCCCCCTGCTGTCCATTCCTTATTCCATAGAAAAG
CCTTGACTTGAGGTTAGATTTTTTTTATATTTTGTTTTGTGTTATTTTTTTCTTTAACATCCCTAAAATT
TTCCTTACATGTTTTACTAGCCAGATTTTTCCTCCTCTCCTGACTACTCCCAGTCATAGCTGTCCCTCTT
CTCTTATGAACTCGACTGCATTAATGAATCGGCCAACGCGCGGGGAGAGGCGGTTTGCGTATTGGGCGCT
CTTCCGCTTCCTCGCTCACTGACTCGCTGCGCTCGGTCGTTCGGCTGCGGCGAGCGGTATCAGCTCACTC
AAAGGCGGTAATACGGTTATCCACAGAATCAGGGGATAACGCAGGAAAGAACATGTGAGCAAAAGGCCAG
CAAAAGGCCAGGAACCGTAAAAAGGCCGCGTTGCTGGCGTTTTTCCATAGGCTCCGCCCCCCTGACGAGC
ATCACAAAAATCGACGCTCAAGTCAGAGGTGGCGAAACCCGACAGGACTATAAAGATACCAGGCGTTTCC
CCCTGGAAGCTCCCTCGTGCGCTCTCCTGTTCCGACCCTGCCGCTTACCGGATACCTGTCCGCCTTTCTC
CCTTCGGGAAGCGTGGCGCTTTCTCAATGCTCACGCTGTAGGTATCTCAGTTCGGTGTAGGTCGTTCGCT
CCAAGCTGGGCTGTGTGCACGAACCCCCCGTTCAGCCCGACCGCTGCGCCTTATCCGGTAACTATCGTCT
TGAGTCCAACCCGGTAAGACACGACTTATCGCCACTGGCAGCAGCCACTGGTAACAGGATTAGCAGAGCG
AGGTATGTAGGCGGTGCTACAGAGTTCTTGAAGTGGTGGCCTAACTACGGCTACACTAGAAGGACAGTAT
TTGGTATCTGCGCTCTGCTGAAGCCAGTTACCTTCGGAAAAAGAGTTGGTAGCTCTTGATCCGGCAAACA
AACCACCGCTGGTAGCGGTGGTTTTTTTGTTTGCAAGCAGCAGATTACGCGCAGAAAAAAAGGATCTCAA
GAAGATCCTTTGATCTTTTCTACGGGGTCTGACGCTCAGTGGAACGAAAACTCACGTTAAGGGATTTTGG
TCATGAGATTATCAAAAAGGATCTTCACCTAGATCCTTTTAAATTAAAAATGAAGTTTTAAATCAATCTA
AAGTATATATGAGTAAACTTGGTCTGACAGTTACCAATGCTTAATCAGTGAGGCACCTATCTCAGCGATC
TGTCTATTTCGTTCATCCATAGTTGCCTGACTCCCCGTCGTGTAGATAACTACGATACGGGAGGGCTTAC
CATCTGGCCCCAGTGCTGCAATGATACCGCGAGACCCACGCTCACCGGCTCCAGATTTATCAGCAATAAA
CCAGCCAGCCGGAAGGGCCGAGCGCAGAAGTGGTCCTGCAACTTTATCCGCCTCCATCCAGTCTATTAAT
TGTTGCCGGGAAGCTAGAGTAAGTAGTTCGCCAGTTAATAGTTTGCGCAACGTTGTTGCCATTGCTACAG
GCATCGTGGTGTCACGCTCGTCGTTTGGTATGGCTTCATTCAGCTCCGGTTCCCAACGATCAAGGCGAGT
TACATGATCCCCCATGTTGTGCAAAAAAGCGGTTAGCTCCTTCGGTCCTCCGATCGTTGTCAGAAGTAAG
TTGGCCGCAGTGTTATCACTCATGGTTATGGCAGCACTGCATAATTCTCTTACTGTCATGCCATCCGTAA
GATGCTTTTCTGTGACTGGTGAGTACTCAACCAAGTCATTCTGAGAATAGTGTATGCGGCGACCGAGTTG
CTCTTGCCCGGCGTCAATACGGGATAATACCGCGCCACATAGCAGAACTTTAAAAGTGCTCATCATTGGA
AAACGTTCTTCGGGGCGAAAACTCTCAAGGATCTTACCGCTGTTGAGATCCAGTTCGATGTAACCCACTC
GTGCACCCAACTGATCTTCAGCATCTTTTACTTTCACCAGCGTTTCTGGGTGAGCAAAAACAGGAAGGCA
AAATGCCGCAAAAAAGGGAATAAGGGCGACACGGAAATGTTGAATACTCATACTCTTCCTTTTTCAATAT
TATTGAAGCATTTATCAGGGTTATTGTCTCATGAGCGGATACATATTTGAATGTATTTAGAAAAATAAAC
AAATAGGGGTTCCGCGCACATTTCCCCGAAAAGTGCCACCTGACGTCTAAGAAACCATTATTATCATGAC
ATTAACCTATAAAAATAGGCGTATCACGAGGCCCTTTCGTCTTCACTCGACGCTGGTCGAGCTGATACTT
CCCGTCCGCCAGGGGACATGCCGGCGATGCTGAAGGTCGCGCGCATTCCCGATGAAGAGGCCGGTTACCG
CCTGTTGACCTGGTGGGACGGGCAGGGCGC
Features (pLannotate 1.2.2; 24 found; start..end, strand, type, name):
    325..380     -  polyA_signal   β-globin poly(A) signal: rabbit β-globin polyadenylation signal (Gil and Proudfoot, 1987)
    451..573     -  CDS            HBB: HBB_COLGU - Experimental evidence at transcript level: Swiss-Prot protein existence level 2. Involved in oxygen transport from the lung to the various peripheral tissues. From Colobus guereza (Mantled guereza) (Eastern black-and-white colobus monkey).
    577..1149    -  intron         β-globin intron: intron from rabbit β-globin gene
   1180..1200    +  protein_bind   attB2: mutant version of attB; core recombination site for the Gateway® BP reaction BP Clonase™
   1210..1804    -  CDS            mCherry (fragment): monomeric derivative of DsRed fluorescent protein (Shaner et al., 2004) mammalian codon-optimized
   2083..2289    -  CDS            CFTR (fragment): CFTR_HUMAN - Also known as ABCC7. Experimental evidence at protein level: Swiss-Prot protein existence level 1. Epithelial ion channel that plays an important role in the regulation of epithelial ion and water transport and fluid homeostasis (PubMed:26823428). Mediates the transport of chloride ions across the cell membrane (PubMed:10792060, PubMed:11524016, PubMed:11707463, PubMed:12519745, PubMed:15010471, PubMed:12588899, PubMed:17036051, PubMed:19398555, PubMed:19621064, PubMed:22178883, PubMed:25330774, PubMed:1712898, PubMed:8910473, PubMed:9804160, PubMed:12529365, PubMed:17182731, PubM
   2382..2493    -  CDS            mCherry (fragment): monomeric derivative of DsRed fluorescent protein (Shaner et al., 2004) mammalian codon-optimized
   2512..3213    -  CDS            Superfolder GFP: Superfolder GFP is a basic (constitutively fluorescent) green fluorescent protein published in 2005, derived from Aequorea victoria. It is reported to be a very rapidly-maturing weak dimer.
   3199..3393    -  CDS            KPNA2 (fragment): IMA1_HUMAN - Also known as RCH1, SRP1. Experimental evidence at protein level: Swiss-Prot protein existence level 1. Functions in nuclear protein import as an adapter protein for nuclear receptor KPNB1. Binds specifically and directly to substrates containing either a simple or bipartite NLS motif. Docking of the importin/substrate complex to the nuclear pore complex (NPC) is mediated by KPNB1 through binding to nucleoporin FxFG repeats and the complex is subsequently translocated through the pore by an energy requiring, Ran-dependent mechanism. At the nucleoplasmic side of the NPC, Ran binds
   3450..3484    -  promoter       minimal CMV promoter (fragment): human cytomegalovirus (CMV) immediate early promoter
   3562..3865    +  enhancer       CMV enhancer: human cytomegalovirus immediate early enhancer
   3866..4069    +  promoter       CMV promoter: human cytomegalovirus (CMV) immediate early promoter
   4143..4838    +  CDS            TagBFP: TagBFP is a basic (constitutively fluorescent) blue fluorescent protein published in 2008, derived from Entacmaea quadricolor. It is reported to be a very rapidly-maturing monomer with very low acid sensitivity.
   4839..4904    +  misc_feature   MCS: multiple cloning site
   4989..5924    +  CDS            TARDBP (fragment): TADBP_HUMAN - Also known as TDP43. Experimental evidence at protein level: Swiss-Prot protein existence level 1. RNA-binding protein that is involved in various steps of RNA biogenesis and processing (PubMed:23519609). Preferentially binds, via its two RNA recognition motifs RRM1 and RRM2, to GU-repeats on RNA molecules predominantly localized within long introns and in the 3'UTR of mRNAs (PubMed:23519609, PubMed:24240615, PubMed:24464995). In turn, regulates the splicing of many non-coding and protein-coding RNAs including proteins involved in neuronal survival, as well as mRNAs that encode p
   5928..5952    -  protein_bind   attB2: mutant version of attB; recombination site for the Gateway® BP reaction BP Clonase™
   6006..6578    +  intron         β-globin intron: intron from rabbit β-globin gene
   6582..6704    +  CDS            HBB: HBB_COLGU - Experimental evidence at transcript level: Swiss-Prot protein existence level 2. Involved in oxygen transport from the lung to the various peripheral tissues. From Colobus guereza (Mantled guereza) (Eastern black-and-white colobus monkey).
   6775..6830    +  polyA_signal   β-globin poly(A) signal: rabbit β-globin polyadenylation signal (Gil and Proudfoot, 1987)
   7156..7209    -  CDS            lacI (fragment): lac repressor; lacI; The lac repressor binds to the lac operator to inhibit transcription in E. coli. This inhibition can be relieved by adding lactose or isopropyl-β-D-thiogalactopyranoside (IPTG).
   7392..7980    -  rep_origin     ori: high-copy-number ColE1/pMB1/pBR322/pUC origin of replication
   8151..9011    -  CDS            AmpR: β-lactamase; bla; confers resistance to ampicillin, carbenicillin, and related antibiotics
   9012..9116    -  promoter       AmpR promoter: bla
   9252..1       +  CDS            str (fragment) (across the origin): STR_KLEPN - Protein inferred from homology: Swiss-Prot protein existence level 3. The aminoglycoside phosphotransferases achieve inactivation of their antibiotic substrates by phosphorylation. From Klebsiella pneumoniae.
