[The description below was written by a language model from this plasmid's Addgene catalogue record and pLannotate feature annotations shown in this document.]
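Description:
pHBS1138 [IBB-GFP-mCherry3E]-[BFP-P2A-TDP43 ∆NTD] is a 9,340 bp mammalian expression plasmid built on the bidirectional pBI backbone. It is maintained in E. coli through a high-copy ColE1/pUC-type origin and selected with ampicillin (AmpR under its own bla promoter). Short annotated matches to lacI and an aminoglycoside phosphotransferase appear to be backbone remnants rather than functional genes.

A central CMV enhancer sits between two divergent promoters, so both transcription units are expressed from the same plasmid in the same cell. In one direction, the full CMV promoter drives TagBFP followed by a short linker region (annotated as an MCS; the construct name indicates a P2A self-cleaving peptide here) and a fragment of human TARDBP. According to the record, this is a TDP-43 mutant lacking the N-terminal domain. BFP therefore marks transfected cells and reports expression level, while the TDP-43 variant is released as a separate protein. In the opposite direction, a minimal CMV promoter drives the splicing reporter. This comprises a KPNA2 fragment (the importin-β-binding, IBB, domain named in the title) fused to superfolder GFP, followed by an mCherry coding sequence split into two pieces by a segment of human CFTR. CFTR exon 9 is a well-known TDP-43 splicing target, though the record does not specify which part of CFTR is present. Presumably, inclusion or skipping of this segment decides whether intact mCherry is made, with GFP as an internal reference, but the record does not spell out this logic. Each unit ends with a rabbit β-globin intron and polyadenylation signal, and attB2 sites remain from cloning.

The stated purpose is to test how TDP-43 sequence affects its splicing activity, here the contribution of the N-terminal domain.
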