Addgene plasmid #107842: pHBS1138 [IBB-GFP-mCherry3E]-[BFP-P2A-TDP43 ∆NTD]
Purpose: To test the effect of sequence on TDP43 splicing activity
Depositing lab: Rajat Rohatgi.
Backbone
  Vector backbone: pBI
  Vector type: Mammalian Expression
Growth in bacteria
  Bacterial resistance: Ampicillin, 100 μg/mL
  Growth temperature: 37°C
  Growth strain: DH5alpha
  Copy number: High Copy
Gene/Insert
  Gene/Insert name: TARDBP mutant
  Species: H. sapiens (human)
  Mutation: Deletion of N-terminal domain in splicing reporter
  Entrez Gene: TARDBP (a.k.a. ALS10, TDP-43)
  Cloning method: Gibson Cloning
Terms and licenses: Academic/Nonprofit Terms; Industry Terms: Not Available to Industry
How to cite: pHBS1138 [IBB-GFP-mCherry3E]-[BFP-P2A-TDP43 ∆NTD] was a gift from Rajat Rohatgi (Addgene plasmid # 107842)
