>Addgene plasmid #107842 | pHBS1138 [IBB-GFP-mCherry3E]-[BFP-P2A-TDP43 ∆NTD] | addgene partial sequence | sequence record 208282 | Addgene Partial NGS Result
ACTGGTACCATCATCAGGGAATGAGCTTACATTTCTCCTCTTCAGCATCTGGTCATCCTTCTTAGCTTTC
CTCAGCTCCACATTGACCTCTATTCTGCGACGCCTCATTTCTGTACTGTCTTTTCCCTTGTTCTTGAATC
TGTGAAGACGGGCAGCTGGTGTATTAGCATTCTCGTTGGTGGATCCCATGGTGGCACCGGTGAATTCTCC
AGGCGATCTGACGGTTCACTAAACGAGCTCTGCTTATATAGGCCTCCCACCGTACACGCCACCTCGACAT
ACTCGAGTAGTTATTAATAGTAATCAATTACGGGGTCATTAGTTCATAGCCCATATATGGAGTTCCGCGT
TACATAACTTACGGTAAATGGCCCGCCTGGCTGACCGCCCAACGACCCCCGCCCATTGACGTCAATAATG
ACGTATGTTCCCATAGTAACGCCAATAGGGACTTTCCATTGACGTCAATGGGTGGAGTATTTACGGTAAA
CTGCCCACTTGGCAGTACATCAAGTGTATCATATGCCAAGTACGCCCCCTATTGACGTCAATGACGGTAA
ATGGCCCGCCTGGCATTATGCCCAGTACATGACCTTATGGGACTTTCCTACTTGGCAGTACATCTACGTA
TTAGTCATCGCTATTACCATGGTGATGCGGTTTTGGCAGTACATCAATGGGCGTGGATAGCGGTTTGACT
CACGGGGATTTCCAAGTCTCCACCCCATTGACGTCAATGGGAGTTTGTTTTGGCACCAAAATCAACGGGA
CTTTCCAAAATGTCGTAACAACTCCGCCCCATTGACGCAAATGGGCGGTAGGCGTGTACGGTGGGAGGTC
TATATAAGCAGAGCTGGTTTAGTGAACCGTCAGATCCGCTAGGGATCCTCTAGTCAGCTGACGCGTTACC
ACCGGTGCCACCATGGGAAGCGAGCTGATTAAGGAGAACATGCACATGAAGCTGTACATGGAGGGCACCG
TGGACAACCATCACTTCAAGTGCACATCCGAGGGCGAAGGCAAGCCCTACGAGGGCACCCAGACCATGAG
AATCAAGGTGGTCGAGGGCGGCCCTCTCCCCTTCGCCTTCGACATCCTGGCTACTAGCTTCCTCTACGGC
AGCAAGACCTTCATCAACCACACCCAGGGCATCCCCGACTTCTTCAAGCAGTCCTTCCCTGAGGGCTTCA
CATGGGAGAGAGTCACCACATACGAAGACGGGGGCGTGCTGACCGCTACCCAGGACACCAGCCTCCAGGA
CGGCTGCCTCATCTACAACGTCAAGATCAGAGGGGTGAACTTCACATCCAACGGCCCTGTGATGCAGAAG
AAAACACTCGGCTGGGAGGCCTTCACCGAGACGCTGTACCCCGCTGACGGCGGCCTGGAAGGCAGAAACG
ACATGGCCCTGAAGCTCGTGGGCGGGAGCCATCTGATCGCAAACGCCAAGACCACATATAGATCCAAGAA
ACCCGCTAAGAACCTCAAGATGCCTGGCGTCTACTATGTGGACTACAGACTGGAAAGAATCAAGGAGGCC
AACAACGAGACCTACGTCGAGCAGCACGAGGTGGCAGTGGCCAGATACTGCGACCTCCCTAGCAAACTGG
GGCACAAGCTTAATTCCGGACTCAGATCTCGAGCTCAAGCTTCGAATTCTGCAGTCGACGGTACCGCGGG
CCCGGGATCCACCGGATCTAGAGGAGGAAGCGGAGCTACTAACTTCAGCCTGCTGAAGCAGGCTGGAGAC
GTGGAGGAGAACCCTGGACCTATGACATCCGATTTAATAGTGTTGGGTCTCCCATGGAAAACAACCGAAC
AGGACCTGAAAGAGTATTTTAGTACCTTTGGAGAAGTTCTTATGGTGCAGGTCAAGAAAGATCTTAAGAC
TGGTCATTCAAAGGGGTTTGGCTTTGTTCGTTTTACGGAATATGAAACACAAGTGAAAGTAATGTCACAG
CGACATATGATAGATGGACGATGGTGTGACTGCAAACTTCCTAATTCTAAGCAAAGCCAAGATGAGCCTT
TGAGAAGCAGAAAAGTGTTTGTGGGGCGCTGTACAGAGGACATGACTGAGGATGAGCTGCGGGAGTTCTT
CTCTCAGTACGGGGATGTGATGGATGTCTTCATCCCCAAGCCATTCAGGGCCTTTGCCTTTGTTACATTT
GCAGATGATCAGATTGCGCAGTCTCTTTGTGGAGAGGACTTGATCATTAAAGGAATCAGCGTTCATATAT
CCAATGCCGAACCTAAGCACAATAGCAATAGACAGTTAGAAAGAAGTGGAAGATTTGGTGGTAATCCAGG
TGGCTTTGGGAATCAGGGTGGATTTGGTAATAGCAGAGGGGGTGGAGCTGGTTTGGGAAACAATCAAGGT
AGTAATATGGGTGGTGGGATGAACTTTGGTGCGTTCAGCATTAATCCAGCCATGATGGCTGCCGCCCAGG
CAGCACTACAGAGCAGTTGGGGTATGATGGGCATGTTAGCCAGCCAGCAGAACCAGTCAGGCCCATCGGG
TAATAACCAAAACCAAGGCAACATGCAGAGGGAGCCAAACCAGGCCTTCGGTTCTGGAAATAACTCTTAT
AGTGGCTCTAATTCTGGTGCAGCAATTGGTTGGGGATCAGCATCCAATGCAGGGTCGGGCAGTGGTTTTA
ATGGAGGCTTTGGCTCAAGCATGGATTCTAAGTCTTCTGGCTGGGGAATGTAGACTAGACCCAGCTTTCT
TGTACAAAGTGGTTGATCCTCTACTAGTAAGCTTGCATGCGATATCTCTAGAGCTGAGAACTTCAGGGTG
AGTTTGGGGACCCTTGATTGTTCTTTCTTTTTCGCTATTGTAAAATTCATGTTATATGGAGGGGGCAAAG
TTTTCAGGGTGTTGTTTAGAATGGGAAGATGTCCCTTGTATCACCATGGACCCTCATGATAATTTTGTTT
CTTTCACTTTCTACTCTGTTGACAACCATTGTCTCCTCTTATTTTCTTTTCATTTTCTGTAACTTTTTCG
TTAAACTTTAGCTTGCATTTGTAACGAATTTTTAAATTCACTTTTGTTTATTTGTCAGATTGTAAGTACT
TTCTCTAATCACTTTTTTTTCAAGGCAATCAGGGTATATTATATTGTACTTCAGCACAGTTTTAGAGAAC
AATTGTTATAATTAAATGATAAGGTAGAATATTTCTGCATATAAATTCTGGCTGGCGTGGAAATATTCTT
ATTGGTAGAAACAACTACACCCTGGTCATCATCCTGCCTTTCTCTTTATGGTTACAATGATATACACTGT
TTGAGATGAGGATAAAATACTCTGAGTCCAAACCGGGCCCCTCTGCTAACCATGTTCATGCCTTCTTCTC
TTTCCTACAGCTCCTGGGCAACGTGCTGGTTGTTGTGCTGTCTCATCATTTTGGCAAAGAATTCACTCCT
CAGGTGCAGGCTGCCTATCAGAAGGTGGTGGCTGGTGTGGCCAATGCCCTGGCTCACAAATACCACTGAG
ATCTTTTTCCCTCTGCCAAAAATTATGGGGACATCATGAAGCCCCTTGAGCATCTGACTTCTGGCTAATA
AAGGAAATTTATTTTCATTGCAATAGTGTGTTGGAATTTTTTGTGTCTCTCACTCGGAAGGACATATGGG
AGGGCAAATCATTTAAAACATCAGAATGAGTATTTGGTTTAGAGTTTGGCAACATATGCCCATATGCTGG
CTGCCATGAACAAAGGTTGGCTATAAAGAGGTCATCAGTATATGAAACAGCCCCCTGCTGTCCATTCCTT
ATTCCATAGAAAAGCCTTGACTTGAGGTTAGATTTTTTTTATATTTTGTTTTGTGTTATTTTTTTCTTTA
ACATCCCTAAAATTTTCCTTACATGTTTTACTAGCCAGATTTTTCCTCCTCTCCTGACTACTCCCAGTCA
TAGCTGTCCCTCTTCTCTTATGGAGATCCCTCGACTGCATTAATGAATCGGCCAACGCGCGGGGAGAGGC
GGTTTGCGTATTGGGCGCTCTTCCGCTTCCTCGCTCACTGACTCGCTGCGCTCGGTCGTTCGGCTGCGGC
GAGCGGTATCAGCTCACTCAAAGGCGGTAATACGGTTATCCACAGAATCAGGGGATAACGCAGGAAAGAA
CATGTGAGCAAAAGGCCAGCAAAAGGCCAGGAACCGTAAAAAGGCCGCGTTGCTGGCGTTTTTCCATAGG
CTCCGCCCCCCTGACGAGCATCACAAAAATCGACGCTCAAGTCAGAGGTGGCGAAACCCGACAGGACTAT
AAAGATACCAGGCGTTTCCCCCTGGAAGCTCCCTCGTGCGCTCTCCTGTTCCGACCCTGCCGCTTACCGG
ATACCTGTCCGCCTTTCTCCCTTCGGGAAGCGTGGCGCTTTCTCATAGCTCACGCTGTAGGTATCTCAGT
TCGGTGTAGGTCGTTCGCTCCAAGCTGGGCTGTGTGCACGAACCCCCCGTTCAGCCCGACCGCTGCGCCT
TATCCGGTAACTATCGTCTTGAGTCCAACCCGGTAAGACACGACTTATCGCCACTGGCAGCAGCCACTGG
TAACAGGATTAGCAGAGCGAGGTATGTAGGCGGTGCTACAGAGTTCTTGAAGTGGTGGCCTAACTACGGC
TACACTAGAAGAACAGTATTTGGTATCTGCGCTCTGCTGAAGCCAGTTACCTTCGGAAAAAGAGTTGGTA
GCTCTTGATCCGGCAAACAAACCACCGCTGGTAGCGGTGGTTTTTTTGTTTGCAAGCAGCAGATTACGCG
CAGAAAAAAAGGATCTCAAGAAGATCCTTTGATCTTTTCTACGGGGTCTGACGCTCAGTGGAACGAAAAC
TCACGTTAAGGGATTTTGGTCATGAGATTATCAAAAAGGATCTTCACCTAGATCCTTTTAAATTAAAAAT
GAAGTTTTAAATCAATCTAAAGTATATATGAGTAAACTTGGTCTGACAGTTACCAATGCTTAATCAGTGA
GGCACCTATCTCAGCGATCTGTCTATTTCGTTCATCCATAGTTGCCTGACTCCCCGTCGTGTAGATAACT
ACGATACGGGAGGGCTTACCATCTGGCCCCAGTGCTGCAATGATACCGCGAGACCCACGCTCACCGGCTC
CAGATTTATCAGCAATAAACCAGCCAGCCGGAAGGGCCGAGCGCAGAAGTGGTCCTGCAACTTTATCCGC
CTCCATCCAGTCTATTAATTGTTGCCGGGAAGCTAGAGTAAGTAGTTCGCCAGTTAATAGTTTGCGCAAC
GTTGTTGCCATTGCTACAGGCATCGTGGTGTCACGCTCGTCGTTTGGTATGGCTTCATTCAGCTCCGGTT
CCCAACGATCAAGGCGAGTTACATGATCCCCCATGTTGTGCAAAAAAGCGGTTAGCTCCTTCGGTCCTCC
GATCGTTGTCAGAAGTAAGTTGGCCGCAGTGTTATCACTCATGGTTATGGCAGCACTGCATAATTCTCTT
ACTGTCATGCCATCCGTAAGATGCTTTTCTGTGACTGGTGAGTACTCAACCAAGTCATTCTGAGAATAGT
GTATGCGGCGACCGAGTTGCTCTTGCCCGGCGTCAACACGGGATAATACCGCGCCACATAGCAGAACTTT
AAAAGTGCTCATCATTGGAAAACGTTCTTCGGGGCGAAAACTCTCAAGGATCTTACCGCTGTTGAGATCC
AGTTCGATGTAACCCACTCGTGCACCCAACTGATCTTCAGCATCTTTTACTTTCACCAGCGTTTCTGGGT
GAGCAAAAACAGGAAGGCAAAATGCCGCAAAAAAGGGAATAAGGGCGACACGGAAATGTTGAATACTCAT
ACTCTTCCTTTTTCAATATTATTGAAGCATTTATCAGGGTTATTGTCTCATGAGCGGATACATATTTGAA
TGTATTTAGAAAAATAAACAAATAGGGGTTCCGCGCACATTTCCCCGAAAAGTGCCACCTGACGTCTAAG
AAACCATTATTATCATGACATTAACCTATAAAAATAGGCGTATCACGAGGCCCTTTCGTCTTCACTCGAC
GCGGCCAGCTTGGTCGAGCTGGATACTTCCCGTCCGCCAGGGGGACATGCCGGCGATGCTGAAGGTCGCG
CGCATTCCCGATGAAGAGGCCGGTTACCGCCTGTTGACCTGGTGGGACGGGCAGGGCGC
